>Addgene plasmid #43983 | pCoofy3 | depositor full sequence | sequence record 59485 | pCoofy3 sequence 6406 bps
TGGCGAATGGG
[124 nt withheld, positions 12-135]
C
[91 nt withheld, positions 137-227]
A
[49 nt withheld, positions 229-277]
CCTTTGACGTTGGAGTCCACGTTCTTT
[37 nt withheld, positions 305-341]
ACCCTATCTCGGTCTATTCTTTTGATTTATAAGGGATTTTGCCGATTTCGGCCTATTGGTTAAAAAATGA
GCTGATTTAACAAAAATTTAACGCGAATTTTAACAAAATATTAACGTTTACAATTTCAGGTGGCACTTTT
CGGGGAAATGTGCGCGGAACCCCTATTTGTTTATTTTTCTAAATACATTCAAATATGTATCCGCTCATGA
ATTAATTCTTAGAAAAACTCATCGAGCATCAAATGAAACTGCAATTTATTCATATCAGGATTATCAATAC
CATATTTTTGAAAAAGCCGTTTCTGTAATGAAGGAGAAAACTCACCGAGGCAGTTCCATAGGATGGCAAG
ATCCTGGTATCGGTCTGCGATTCCGACTCGTCCAACATCAATACAACCTATTAATTTCCCCTCGTCAAAA
ATAAGGTTATCAAGTGAGAAATCACCATGAGTGACGACTGAATCCGGTGAGAATGGCAAAAGTTTATGCA
TTTCTTTCCAGACTTGTTCAACAGGCCAGCCATTACGCTCGTCATCAAAATCACTCGCATCAACCAAACC
GTTATTCATTCGTGATTGCGCCTGAGCGAGACGAAATACGCGATCGCTGTTAAAAGGACAATTACAAACA
GGAATCGAATGCAACCGGCGCAGGAACACTGCCAGCGCATCAACAATATTTTCACCTGAATCAGGATATT
CTTCTAATACCTGGAATGCTGTTTTCCCGGGGATCGCAGTGGTGAGTAACCATGCATCATCAGGAGTACG
GATAAAATGCTTGATGGTCGGAAGAGGCATAAATTCCGTCAGCCAGTTTAGTCTGACCATCTCATCTGTA
ACATCATTGGCAACGCTACCTTTGCCATGTTTCAGAAACAACTCTGGCGCATCGGGCTTCCCATACAATC
GATAGATTGTCGCACCTGATTGCCCGACATTATCGCGAGCCCATTTATACCCATATAAATCAGCATCCAT
GTTGGAATTTAATCGCGGCCTAGAGCAAGACGTTTCCCGTTGAATATGGCTCATAACACCCCTTGTATTA
CTGTTTATGTAAGCAGACAGTTTTATTGTTCATGACCAAAATCCCTTAACGTGAGTTTTCGTTCCACTGA
GCGTCAGACCCCGTAGAAAAGATCAAAGGATCTTCTTGAGATCCTTTTTTTCTGCGCGTAATCTGCTGCT
TGCAAACAAAAAAACCACCGCTACCAGCGGTGGTTTGTTTGCCGGATCAAGAGCTACCAACTCTTTTTCC
GAAGGTAACTGGCTTCAGCAGAGCGCAGATACCAAATACTGTCCTTCTAGTGTAGCCGTAGTTAGGCCAC
CACTTCAAGAACTCTGTAGCACCGCCTACATACCTCGCTCTGCTAATCCTGTTACCAGTGGCTGCTGCCA
GTGGCGATAAGTCGTGTCTTACCGGGTTGGACTCAAGACGATAGTTACCGGATAAGGCGCAGCGGTCGGG
CTGAACGGGGGGTTCGTGCACACAGCCCAGCTTGGAGCGAACGACCTACACCGAACTGAGATACCTACAG
CGTGAGCTATGAGAAAGCGCCACGCTTCCCGAAGGGAGAAAGGCGGACAGGTATCCGGTAAGCGGCAGGG
TCGGAACAGGAGAGCGCACGAGGGAGCTTCCAGGGGGAAACGCCTGGTATCTTTATAGTCCTGTCGGGTT
TCGCCACCTCTGACTTGAGCGTCGATTTTTGTGATGCTCGTCAGGGGGGCGGAGCCTATGGAAAAACGCC
AGCAACGCGGCCTTTTTACGGTTCCTGGCCTTTTGCTGGCCTTTTGCTCACATGTTCTTTCCTGCGTTAT
CCCCTGATTCTGTGGATAACCGTATTACCGCCTTTGAGTGAGCTGATACCGCTCGCCGCAGCCGAACGAC
CGAGCGCAGCGAGTCAGTGAGCGAGGAAGCGGAAGAGCGCCTGATGCGGTATTTTCTCCTTACGCATCTG
TGCGGTATTTCACACCGCATATATGGTGCACTCTCAGTACAATCTGCTCTGATGCCGCATAGTTAAGCCA
GTATACACTCCGCTATCGCTACGTGACTGGGTCATGGCTGCGCCCCGACACCCGCCAACACCCGCTGACG
CGCCCTGACGGGCTTGTCTGCTCCCGGCATCCGCTTACAGACAAGCTGTGACCGTCTCCGGGAGCTGCAT
GTGTCAGAGGTTTTCACCGTCATCACCGAAACGCGCGAGGCAGCTGCGGTAAAGCTCATCAGCGTGGTCG
TGAAGCGATTCACAGATGTCTGCCTGTTCATCCGCGTCCAGCTCGTTGAGTTTCTCCAGAAGCGTTAATG
TCTGGCTTCTGATAAAGCGGGCCATGTTAAGGGCGGTTTTTTCCTGTTTGGTCACTGATGCCTCCGTGTA
AGGGGGATTTCTGTTCATGGGGGTAATGATACCGATGAAACGAGAGAGGATGCTCACGATACGGGTTACT
GATGATGAACATGCCCGGTTACTGGAACGTTGTGAGGGTAAACAACTGGCGGTATGGATGCGGCGGGACC
AGAGAAAAATCACTCAGGGTCAATGCCAGCGCTTCGTTAATACAGATGTAGGTGTTCCACAGGGTAGCCA
GCAGCATCCTGCGATGCAGATCCGGAACATAATGGTGCAGGGCGCTGACTTCCGCGTTTCCAGACTTTAC
GAAACACGGAAACCGAAGACCATTCATGTTGTTGCTCAGGTCGCAGACGTTTTGCAGCAGCAGTCGCTTC
ACGTTCGCTCGCGTATCGGTGATTCATTCTGCTAACCAGTAAGGCAACCCCGCCAGCCTAGCCGGGTCCT
CAACGACAGGAGCACGATCATGCGCACCCGTGGGGCCGCCATGCCGGCGATAATGGCCTGCTTCTCGCCG
AAACGTTTGGTGGCGGGACCAGTGACGAAGGCTTGAGCGAGGGCGTGCAAGATTCCGAATACCGCAAGCG
ACAGGCCGATCATCGTCGCGCTCCAGCGAAAGCGGTCCTCGCCGAAAATGACCCAGAGCGCTGCCGGCAC
CTGTCCTACGAGTTGCATGATAAAGAAGACAGTCATAAGTGCGGCGACGATAGTCATGCCCCGCGCCCAC
CGGAAGGAGCTGACTGGGTTGAAGGCTCTCAAGGGCATCGGTCGAGATCCCGGTGCCTAATGAGTGAGCT
AACTTACATTAATTGCGTTGCGCTCACTGCCCGCTTTCCAGTCGGGAAACCTGTCGTGCCAGCTGCATTA
ATGAATCGGCCAACGCGCGGGGAGAGGCGGTTTGCGTATTGGGCGCCAGGGTGGTTTTTCTTTTCACCAG
TGAGACGGGCAACAGCTGATTGCCCTTCACCGCCTGGCCCTGAGAGAGTTGCAGCAAGCGGTCCACGCTG
GTTTGCCCCAGCAGGCGAAAATCCTGTTTGATGGTGGTTAACGGCGGGATATAACATGAGCTGTCTTCGG
TATCGTCGTATCCCACTACCGAGATATCCGCACCAACGCGCAGCCCGGACTCGGTAATGGCGCGCATTGC
GCCCAGCGCCATCTGATCGTTGGCAACCAGCATCGCAGTGGGAACGATGCCCTCATTCAGCATTTGCATG
GTTTGTTGAAAACCGGACATGGCACTCCAGTCGCCTTCCCGTTCCGCTATCGGCTGAATTTGATTGCGAG
TGAGATATTTATGCCAGCCAGCCAGACGCAGACGCGCCGAGACAGAACTTAATGGGCCCGCTAACAGCGC
GATTTGCTGGTGACCCAATGCGACCAGATGCTCCACGCCCAGTCGCGTACCGTCTTCATGGGAGAAAATA
ATACTGTTGATGGGTGTCTGGTCAGAGACATCAAGAAATAACGCCGGAACATTAGTGCAGGCAGCTTCCA
CAGCAATGGCATCCTGGTCATCCAGCGGATAGTTAATGATCAGCCCACTGACGCGTTGCGCGAGAAGATT
GTGCACCGCCGCTTTACAGGCTTCGACGCCGCTTCGTTCTACCATCGACACCACCACGCTGGCACCCAGT
TGATCGGCGCGAGATTTAATCGCCGCGACAATTTGCGACGGCGCGTGCAGGGCCAGACTGGAGGTGGCAA
CGCCAATCAGCAACGACTGTTTGCCCGCCAGTTGTTGTGCCACGCGGTTGGGAATGTAATTCAGCTCCGC
CATCGCCGCTTCCACTTTTTCCCGCGTTTTCGCAGAAACGTGGCTGGCCTGGTTCACCACGCGGGAAACG
GTCTGATAAGAGACACCGGCATACTCTGCGACATCGTATAACGTTACTGGTTTCACATTCACCACCCTGA
ATTGACTCTCTTCCGGGCGCTATCATGCCATACCGCGAAAGGTTTTGCGCCATTCGATGGTGTCCGGGAT
CTCGACGCTCTCCCTTATGCGACTCCTGCATTAGGAAGCAGCCCAGTAGTAGGTTGAGGCCGTTGAGCAC
CGCCGCCGCAAGGAATGGTGCATGCAAGGAGATGGCGCCCAACAGTCCCCCGGCCACGGGGCCTGCCACC
ATACCCACGCCGAAACAAGCGCTCATGAGCCCGAAGTGGCGAGCCCGATCTTCCCCATCGGTGATGTCGG
CGATATAGGCGCCAGCAACCGCACCTGTGGCGCCGGTGATGCCGGCCACGATGCGTCCGGCGTAGAGGAT
CGAGATCTCGATCCCGCGAAATTAATACGACTCACTATAGGGGAATTGTGAGCGGATAACAATTCCCCTC
TAGAAATAATTTTGTTTAACTTTAAGAAGGAGATATACCATGAAACATCACCATCACCATCACAACACTA
GTAGCAATTCCATGTCCCCTATACTAGGTTATTGGAAAATTAAGGGCCTTGTGCAACCCACTCGACTTCT
TTTGGAATATCTTGAAGAAAAATATGAAGAGCATTTGTATGAGCGCGATGAAGGTGATAAATGGCGAAAC
AAAAAGTTTGAATTGGGTTTGGAGTTTCCCAATCTTCCTTATTATATTGATGGTGATGTTAAATTAACAC
AGTCTATGGCCATCATACGTTATATAGCTGACAAGCACAACATGTTGGGTGGTTGTCCAAAAGAGCGTGC
AGAGATTTCAATGCTTGAAGGAGCGGTTTTGGATATTAGATACGGTGTTTCGAGAATTGCATATAGTAAA
GACTTTGAAACTCTCAAAGTTGATTTTCTTAGCAAGCTACCTGAAATGCTGAAAATGTTCGAAGATCGTT
TATGTCATAAAACATATTTAAATGGTGATCATGTAACCCATCCTGACTTCATGTTGTATGACGCTCTTGA
TGTTGTTTTATACATGGACCCAATGTGCCTGGATGCGTTCCCAAAATTAGTTTGTTTTAAAAAACGTATT
GAAGCTATCCCACAAATTGATAAGTACTTGAAATCCAGCAAGTATATAGCATGGCCTTTGCAGGGCTGGC
AAGCCACGTTTGGTGGTGGCGACCATCCTCCAAAATCGGATCTGGAAGTTCTGTTCCAGGGGCCCATGGA
CTAATGAGGTACCGGATCCGAATTCGAGCTCCGTCGACAAGCTTGATATCGAATTCCTGCAGCCCAAACT
GCAGTTGACAACATAAAAACTTTGTGTTATACTTGTAACGTAAGGAGGTAATGATTCAGTTTAAGGTTTA
CACCTATAAAAGAGAGAGCCGTTATCGTCTGTTTGTGGATGTACAGAGTGATATTATTGACACGCCCGGG
CGACGGATGGTGATCCCCCTGGCCAGTGCACGTCTGCTGTCAGATAAAGTCTCCCGTGAACTTTACCCGG
TGGTGCATATCGGGGATGAAAGCTGGCGCATGATGACCACCGATATGGCCAGTGTGCCGGTCTCCGTTAT
CGGGGAAGAAGTGGCTGATCTCAGCCACCGCGAAAATGACATCAAAAACGCCATTAACCTGATGTTCTGG
GGAATATAAGCTTGCGGCCGCACTCGAGCACCACCACCACCACCACTGAGATCCGGCTGCTAACAAAGCC
CGAAAGGAAGCTGAGTTGGCTGCTGCCACCGCTGAGCAATAACTAGCATAACCCCTTGGGGCCTCTAAAC
GGGTCTTGAGGGGTTTTTTGCTGAAAGGAGGAACTATATCCGGAT
Features (pLannotate 1.2.2; 22 found; start..end, strand, type, name):
     12..467     +  rep_origin     f1 ori (sequence partly withheld): f1 bacteriophage origin of replication; arrow indicates direction of (+) strand synthesis
    494..551     +  promoter       AmpR promoter (fragment): bla
    560..1375    -  CDS            KanR: aminoglycoside phosphotransferase; aph(3')-Ia; confers resistance to kanamycin in bacteria or G418 (Geneticin®) in eukaryotes
   1497..2085    +  rep_origin     ori: high-copy-number ColE1/pMB1/pBR322/pUC origin of replication
   2271..2413    -  misc_feature   bom: basis of mobility region from pBR322
   2515..2706    -  CDS            rop: Rop protein, which maintains plasmids at low copy number; rop
   2723..3103    +  CDS            YPB1_ECOLX: Protein predicted: Swiss-Prot protein existence level 4. From Escherichia coli.
   3175..3466    -  CDS            TcR (fragment): tetracycline efflux protein; tet; confers resistance to tetracycline
   3481..3502    -  protein_bind   CAP binding site: CAP binding activates transcription in the presence of cAMP. E. coli catabolite activator protein
   3515..4597    -  CDS            lacI: lac repressor; lacI; The lac repressor binds to the lac operator to inhibit transcription in E. coli. This inhibition can be relieved by adding lactose or isopropyl-β-D-thiogalactopyranoside (IPTG).
   4598..4675    -  promoter       lacI promoter: lacI
   4683..4962    -  CDS            TcR (fragment): tetracycline efflux protein; tet; confers resistance to tetracycline
   4984..5002    +  promoter       T7 promoter: promoter for bacteriophage T7 RNA polymerase
   5003..5027    +  protein_bind   lac operator: The lac repressor binds to the lac operator to inhibit transcription in E. coli. This inhibition can be relieved by adding lactose or isopropyl-β-D-thiogalactopyranoside (IPTG). lac repressor encoded by lacI
   5042..5064    +  RBS            RBS: efficient ribosome binding site from bacteriophage T7 gene 10 (Olins and Rangwala, 1989)
   5077..5094    +  CDS            7xHis (fragment): 6xHis affinity tag
   5113..5766    +  CDS            GST26_SCHJA: Experimental evidence at protein level: Swiss-Prot protein existence level 1. GST isoenzymes appear to play a central role in the parasite detoxification system. Other functions are also suspected including a role in increasing the solubility of haematin in the parasite gut. From Schistosoma japonicum (Blood fluke).
   5835..5866    -  misc_feature   MCS (fragment): pBluescript multiple cloning site
   5928..6230    +  CDS            ccdB: CcdB, a bacterial toxin that poisons DNA gyrase; ccdB; Plasmids containing the ccdB gene cannot be propagated in standard E. coli strains.
   6250..6267    +  CDS            9xHis (fragment): 9xHis affinity tag
   6277..6326    +  CDS            SET1 (fragment): solubility-enhancement tag derived from T7 phage gene 10B
   6334..6381    +  terminator     T7 terminator: transcription terminator for bacteriophage T7 RNA polymerase
