[The description below was written by a language model from this plasmid's Addgene catalogue record and pLannotate feature annotations shown in this document.]
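Description:
pCoofy3 is an empty bacterial expression backbone of 6,406 bp, derived from the pET/pETM33 vector lineage and designed to accept an open reading frame by ligation-independent cloning. It is propagated in E. coli under kanamycin selection (aminoglycoside phosphotransferase gene). Replication is driven by a ColE1/pBR322-type origin accompanied by the bom region and the rop gene, consistent with its listing as low copy. An f1 phage origin is also present, along with residual tetracycline-resistance fragments left over from the pBR322 ancestry.

The expression cassette uses a T7 promoter followed by a lac operator and the strong T7 gene 10 ribosome binding site. A plasmid-borne lacI gene supplies repressor, so transcription depends on T7 RNA polymerase and can be induced with IPTG. Downstream lie an N-terminal 6xHis tag and Schistosoma japonicum glutathione S-transferase, giving a His6-GST double tag for affinity purification of the fused protein. The cloning position is occupied by a ccdB cassette encoding the gyrase-poisoning toxin. Replacing it with an insert removes the toxin, so uncut or unrecombined parental vector is counter-selected in ordinary cloning strains, while the empty backbone must be maintained in a ccdB-tolerant strain such as DB3.1. The annotation also detects a short His-tag-like fragment and a T7 gene 10B-derived fragment between ccdB and the T7 terminator, but the record does not describe any C-terminal tag as part of the design.

The vector belongs to a set intended for fast, low-background parallel cloning of expression constructs. The depositor cautions that the His6-GST double tag tends to promote insoluble aggregate formation.
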