Addgene plasmid #43983: pCoofy3
Purpose: (Empty Backbone)
Depositing lab: Sabine Suppmann. Depositing organization: Max Planck Institute of Biochemistry. Publication: A new method to customize protein expression vectors for fast, efficient and background free parallel cloning. Scholz J, Besir H, Strasser C, Suppmann S. BMC Biotechnol. 2013 Feb 14;13(1):12. 10.1186/1472-6750-13-12 PubMed 23410102.
Backbone
  Vector backbone: pET, pETM33
  Backbone manufacturer: Novagen, EMBL
  Backbone size (bp): 6406
  Modifications to backbone: Insertion of Llp-ccdB
  Vector type: Bacterial Expression
  Promoter: T7
  Tag / fusion protein: His6-GST (N terminal on backbone)
Growth in bacteria
  Bacterial resistance: Kanamycin, 50 μg/mL
  Growth temperature: 37°C
  Growth strain: DB3.1
  Growth instructions: ccdB Survival cells are NOT suitable for the unmodified plasmid containing the ccdB gene. The plasmid is provided in the recommended DB3.1 strain.
  Copy number: Low Copy
Gene/Insert
  Cloning method: Ligation Independent Cloning
  Sequencing primers: 5′ 5' GTATATAGCATGGCCTTTG 3'; 3′ 5' GCTAGTTATTGCTCAGCGG 3'
Resource information
  A portion of this plasmid was derived from a plasmid made by: EMBL
Terms and licenses: Academic/Nonprofit Terms; Industry Terms: Not Available to Industry
Depositor comments: Test each preparation of the plasmid by transforming it into non-resistant cells (ex. DH5a) to ensure negative selection by ccdB kills all the transformed cells as expected. Note that the 6x His GST double tag tends to increase the formation of insoluble protein aggregates.
How to cite: pCoofy3 was a gift from Sabine Suppmann (Addgene plasmid # 43983 ; http://n2t.net/addgene:43983 ; RRID:Addgene_43983)
