>Addgene plasmid #43983 | pCoofy3 | addgene partial sequence | sequence record 62748 | pBRrevBam 5'-GGTGATGTCGGCGATATAGG-3'
GCCGGCCACGATGCGTCCGGCGTAGAGGATCGAGATCTCGATCCCGCGAAATTAATACGACTCACTATAG
GGGAATTGTGAGCGGATAACAATTCCCCTCTAGAAATAATTTTGTTTAACTTTAAGAAGGAGATATACCA
TGAAACATCACCATCACCATCACAACACTAGTAGCAATTCCATGTCCCCTATACTAGGTTATTGGAAAAT
TAAGGGCCTTGTGCAACCCACTCGACTTCTTTTGGAATATCTTGAAGAAAAATATGAAGAGCATTTGTAT
GAGCGCGATGAAGGTGATAAATGGCGAAACAAAAAGTTTGAATTGGGTTTGGAGTTTCCCAATCTTCCTT
ATTATATTGATGGTGATGTTAAATTAACACAGTCTATGGCCATCATACGTTATATAGCTGACAAGCACAA
CATGTTGGGTGGTTGTCCAAAAGAGCGTGCAGAGATTTCAATGCTTGAAGGAGCGGTTTTGGATATTAGA
TACGGTGTTTCGAGAATTGCATATAGTAAAGACTTTGAAACTCTCAAAGTTGATTTTCTTAGCAAGCTAC
CTGAAATGCTGAAAATGTTCGAAGATCGTTTATGTCATAAAACATATTTAAATGGTGATCATGTAACCCA
TCCTGACTTCATGTTGTATGACGCTCTTGATGTTGTTTTATACATGGACCCAATGTGCCTGGATGCGTTC
CCAAAATTAGTTTGTTTTAAAAAACGTATTGAAGCTATCCCACAAATTGATAAGTACTTGAAATCCAGCA
AGTATATAGCATGGCCTTTGCAGGGCTGGCAAGCCACGTTTGGTGGTGGCGACCATCCTCCAAAATCGGA
TCTGGAA
