>Addgene plasmid #43983 | pCoofy3 | addgene partial sequence | sequence record 63541 | T7-term
TTGTTAGCAGCCGGATCTCAGTGGTGGTGGTGGTGGTGCTCGAGTGCGGCCGCAAGCTTATATTCCCCAG
AACATCAGGTTAATGGCGTTTTTGATGTCATTTTCGCGGTGGCTGAGATCAGCCACTTCTTCCCCGATAA
CGGAGACCGGCACACTGGCCATATCGGTGGTCATCATGCGCCAGCTTTCATCCCCGATATGCACCACCGG
GTAAAGTTCACGGGAGACTTTATCTGACAGCAGACGTGCACTGGCCAGGGGGATCACCATCCGTCGCCCG
GGCGTGTCAATAATATCACTCTGTACATCCACAAACAGACGATAACGGCTCTCTCTTTTATAGGTGTAAA
CCTTAAACTGAATCATTACCTCCTTACGTTACAAGTATAACACAAAGTTTTTATGTTGTCAACTGCAGTT
TGGGCTGCAGGAATTCGATATCAAGCTTGTCGACGGAGCTCGAATTCGGATCCGGTACCTCATTAGTCCA
TGGGCCCCTGGAACAGAACTTCCAGATCCGATTTTGGAGGATGGTCGCCACCACCAAACGTGGCTTGCCA
GCCCTGCAAAGGCCATGCTATATACTTGCTGGATTTCAAGTACTTATCAATTTGTGGGATAGCTTCAATA
CGTTTTTTAAAACAAACTAATTTTGGGAACGCATCCAGGCACATTGGGTCCATGTATAAAACAACATCAA
GAGCGTCATACAACATGAAGTCAGGATGGGTTACATGATCACCATTTAAATATGTTTTATGACATAAACG
ATCTTCGAACATTTTCAGCATTTCAGGTAGCTTGCTAAGAAAATCAACTTTGAGAGTTTCAAAGTCTTTA
CTATATGCAATTCTCGAAACACCGTATCTAATATCCAAAA
